>Addgene plasmid #125197 | pSBbi-Pur-Lyn-AktAR2 | depositor full sequence | sequence record 239434 | Full Sequence
AATTTTAACAAAATATTAACGCTTACAATTTCCTGATGCGGTATTTTCTCCTTACGCATCTGTGCGGTAT
TTCACACCGCATCAGGTGGCACTTTTCGGGGAAATGTGCGCGGAACCCCTATTTGTTTATTTTTCTAAAT
ACATTCAAATATGTATCCGCTCATGAGACAATAACCCTGATAAATGCTTCAATAATATTGAAAAAGGAAG
AGTATGAGTATTCAACATTTCCGTGTCGCCCTTATTCCCTTTTTTGCGGCATTTTGCCTTCCTGTTTTTG
CTCACCCAGAAACGCTGGTGAAAGTAAAAGATGCTGAAGATCAGTTGGGTGCACGAGTGGGTTACATCGA
ACTGGATCTCAACAGCGGTAAGATCCTTGAGAGTTTTCGCCCCGAAGAACGTTTTCCAATGATGAGCACT
TTTAAAGTTCTGCTATGTGGCGCGGTATTATCCCGTATTGACGCCGGGCAAGAGCAACTCGGTCGCCGCA
TACACTATTCTCAGAATGACTTGGTTGAGTACTCACCAGTCACAGAAAAGCATCTTACGGATGGCATGAC
AGTAAGAGAATTATGCAGTGCTGCCATAACCATGAGTGATAACACTGCGGCCAACTTACTTCTGACAACG
ATCGGAGGACCGAAGGAGCTAACCGCTTTTTTGCACAACATGGGGGATCATGTAACTCGCCTTGATCGTT
GGGAACCGGAGCTGAATGAAGCCATACCAAACGACGAGCGTGACACCACGATGCCTGTAGCAATGGCAAC
AACGTTGCGCAAACTATTAACTGGCGAACTACTTACTCTAGCTTCCCGGCAACAATTAATAGACTGGATG
GAGGCGGATAAAGTTGCAGGACCACTTCTGCGCTCGGCCCTTCCGGCTGGCTGGTTTATTGCTGATAAAT
CTGGAGCCGGTGAGCGTGGGTCTCGCGGTATCATTGCAGCACTGGGGCCAGATGGTAAGCCCTCCCGTAT
CGTAGTTATCTACACGACGGGGAGTCAGGCAACTATGGATGAACGAAATAGACAGATCGCTGAGATAGGT
GCCTCACTGATTAAGCATTGGTAACTGTCAGACCAAGTTTACTCATATATACTTTAGATTGATTTAAAAC
TTCATTTTTAATTTAAAAGGATCTAGGTGAAGATCCTTTTTGATAATCTCATGACCAAAATCCCTTAACG
TGAGTTTTCGTTCCACTGAGCGTCAGACCCCGTAGAAAAGATCAAAGGATCTTCTTGAGATCCTTTTTTT
CTGCGCGTAATCTGCTGCTTGCAAACAAAAAAACCACCGCTACCAGCGGTGGTTTGTTTGCCGGATCAAG
AGCTACCAACTCTTTTTCCGAAGGTAACTGGCTTCAGCAGAGCGCAGATACCAAATACTGTTCTTCTAGT
GTAGCCGTAGTTAGGCCACCACTTCAAGAACTCTGTAGCACCGCCTACATACCTCGCTCTGCTAATCCTG
TTACCAGTGGCTGCTGCCAGTGGCGATAAGTCGTGTCTTACCGGGTTGGACTCAAGACGATAGTTACCGG
ATAAGGCGCAGCGGTCGGGCTGAACGGGGGGTTCGTGCACACAGCCCAGCTTGGAGCGAACGACCTACAC
CGAACTGAGATACCTACAGCGTGAGCTATGAGAAAGCGCCACGCTTCCCGAAGGGAGAAAGGCGGACAGG
TATCCGGTAAGCGGCAGGGTCGGAACAGGAGAGCGCACGAGGGAGCTTCCAGGGGGAAACGCCTGGTATC
TTTATAGTCCTGTCGGGTTTCGCCACCTCTGACTTGAGCGTCGATTTTTGTGATGCTCGTCAGGGGGGCG
GAGCCTATGGAAAAACGCCAGCAACGCGGCCTTTTTACGGTTCCTGGCCTTTTGCTGGCCTTTTGCTCAC
ATGTTCTTTCCTGCGTTATCCCCTGATTCTGTGGATAACCGTATTACCGCCTTTGAGTGAGCTGATACCG
CTCGCCGCAGCCGAACGACCGAGCGCAGCGAGTCAGTGAGCGAGGAAGCGGATCCCTATACAGTTGAAGT
CGGAAGTTTACATACACCTTAGCCAAATACATTTAAACTCACTTTTTCACAATTCCTGACATTTAATCCT
AGTAAAAATTCCCTGTCTTAGGTCAGTTAGGATCACCACTTTATTTTAAGAATGTGAAATATCAGAATAA
TAGTAGAGAGAATGATTCATTTCAGCTTTTATTTCTTTCATCACATTCCCAGTGGGTCAGAAGTTTACAT
ACACTCGACTCCTCTGCAGAATGCGGCGATGTTTCGGTAAGGGGTCCCGAGTAGCTAGTTCATGGCAGCC
AGCATATGGCATATGTTGCCAAACTCTAAACCAAATACTCATTCTGATGTTTTAAATGATTTGCCCTCCC
ATATGTCCTTCCGAGTGAGAGACACAAAAAATTCCAACACACTATTGCAATGAAAATAAATTTCCTTTAT
TAGCCAGAAGTCAGATGCTCAAGGGGCTTCATGATGTCCCCATAATTTTTGGCAGAGGGAAAAAGATCTC
AGTGGTATTTGTGAGCCAGGGCATTGGCCACACCAGCCACCACCTTCTGATAGGCAGCCTGCACCTGAGG
AGTGAATTCACGACAGGCCTTCGAATCAGGCACCGGGCTTGCGGGTCATGCACCAGGTGCGCGGTCCTTC
GGGCACCTCGACGTCGGCGGTGACGGTGAAGCCGAGCCGCTCGTAGAAGGGGAGGTTGCGGGGCGCGGAG
GTCTCCAGGAAGGCGGGCACCCCGGCGCGCTCGGCCGCCTCCACTCCGGGGAGCACGACGGCGCTGCCCA
GACCCTTGCCCTGGTGGTCGGGCGAGACGCCGACGGTGGCCAGGAACCACGCGGGCTCCTTGGGCCGGTG
CGGCGCCAGGAGGCCTTCCATCTGTTGCTGCGCGGCCAGCCGGGAACCGCTCAACTCGGCCATGCGCGGG
CCGATCTCGGCGAACACCGCCCCCGCTTCGACGCTCTCCGGCGTGGTCCAGACCGCCACCGCGGCGCCGT
CGTCCGCGACCCACACCTTGCCGATGTCGAGCCCGACGCGCGTGAGGAAGAGTTCTTGCAGCTCGGTGAC
CCGCTCGATGTGGCGGTCCGGATCGACGGTGTGGCGCGTGGCGGGGTAGTCGGCGAACGCGGCGGCGAGG
GTGCGTACGGCCCTGGGGACGTCGTCGCGGGTGGCGAGGCGCACCGTGGGCTTGTACTCGGTCATGGTGG
CCTCAGGTGCAGAGGTTTCTACAGGGAAAGAGAGAAAGGCTACAGTTAGTTTGCTGTGATGATGCTAAGT
GCCGAGGTCAGATGTCTATGGATTGTACACGGAATCCCAACGCAGGAACCAAAAAACACTCACCCAAAAA
AATGGCGCTAAGGCCGAGAGAAAGGCGAAGTTCCGTCTACGGCTATATACCTTGAAACAGGGGCGGCAGA
AGTGACGCAACGCGGTTGCGCGGACGGCTTCCTGTGTTTTCATTGGTCGAAGCGTTCTGCGCGTGCGCAG
AGATTCCCCAGGGAAGGCGGGCCCTCTTCCGAATGTCCAATCCGGACATTCTTCCGGTTGGACCTCCGCG
GTCAGCGCTGTGCCCGGCGAGAGATCACGTGGGGCGCGGAGGCGGTGCTGCTGGGGCACGGCCGTCCAGC
CTCGGCGGCCATATTTTTGAGGGGCTGTTCATCTCGTTCACACGCTCTGTCCGCCATGTTTGTGAGTGGA
AGCGCCATTACCCCTTCAAGCGACTGAAGGCTGCAGGGCCTCTGGTGGCCCGCATGGGGAGACCAGACCC
GCCAGGCCCGCCTTTCCGCACTCAGTCCGGGCTTACTTTATTTTGTGAGACAGGGTCTCGCCTAGAGGCT
CCGGTGCCCGTCAGTGGGCAGAGCGCACATCGCCCACAGTCCCCGAGAAGTTGGGGGGAGGGGTCGGCAA
TTGAACCGGTGCCTAGAGAAGGTGGCGCGGGGTAAACTGGGAAAGTGATGTCGTGTACTGGCTCCGCCTT
TTTCCCGAGGGTGGGGGAGAACCGTATATAAGTGCAGTAGTCGCCGTGAACGTTCTTTTTCGCAACGGGT
TTGCCGCCAGAACACAGGTAAGTGCCGTGTGTGGTTCCCGCGGGCCTGGCCTCTTTACGGGTTATGGCCC
TTGCGTGCCTTGAATTACTTCCACGCCCCTGGCTGCAGTACGTGATTCTTGATCCCGAGCTTCGGGTTGG
AAGTGGGTGGGAGAGTTCGAGGCCTTGCGCTTAAGGAGCCCCTTCGCCTCGTGCTTGAGTTGAGGCTTGG
CCTGGGCGCTGGGGCCGCCGCGTGCGAATCTGGTGGCACCTTCGCGCCTGTCTCGCTGCTTTCGATAAGT
CTCTAGCCATTTAAAATTTTTGATGACCTGCTGCGACGCTTTTTTTCTGGCAAGATAGTCTTGTAAATGC
GGGCCAAGATCTGCACACTGGTATTTCGGTTTTTGGGGCCGCGGGCGGCGACGGGGCCCGTGCGTCCCAG
CGCACATGTTCGGCGAGGCGGGGCCTGCGAGCGCGGCCACCGAGAATCGGACGGGGGTAGTCTCAAGCTG
GCCGGCCTGCTCTGGTGCCTGGCCTCGCGCCGCCGTGTATCGCCCCGCCCTGGGCGGCAAGGCTGGCCCG
GTCGGCACCAGTTGCGTGAGCGGAAAGATGGCCGCTTCCCGGCCCTGCTGCAGGGAGCTCAAAATGGAGG
ACGCGGCGCTCGGGAGAGCGGGCGGGTGAGTCACCCACACAAAGGAAAAGGGCCTTTCCGTCCTCAGCCG
TCGCTTCATGTGACTCCACGGAGTACCGGGCGCCGTCCAGGCACCTCGATTAGTTCTCGAGCTTTTGGAG
TACGTCGTCTTTAGGTTGGGGGGAGGGGTTTTATGCGATGGAGTTTCCCCATACTGAGTGGGTGGAGACT
GAAGTTAGGCCAGCTTGGCACTTGATGTAATTCTCCTTGGAATTTGCCCTTTTTGAGTTTGGATCTTGGT
TCATTCTCAAGCCTCAGACAGTGGTTCAAAGTTTTTTTCTTCCATTTAAGGTGTCGTGAAAACTACCCCA
AGCTGGCCTCTGAGGCCACCATGGGGTGCATTAAGTCTAAGCGGAAGGACAAAAAGGATCCCATGGTGAG
CAAGGGCGAGGAGCTGTTCACCGGGGTGGTGCCCATCCTGGTCGAGCTGGACGGCGACGTAAACGGCCAC
AAGTTCAGCGTGTCCGGCGAGGGCGAGGGCGATGCCACCTACGGCAAGCTGACCCTGAAGTTCATCTGCA
CCACCGGCAAGCTGCCCGTGCCCTGGCCCACCCTCGTGACCACCCTGAGCTGGGGCGTGCAGTGCTTCGC
CCGCTACCCCGACCACATGAAGCAGCACGACTTCTTCAAGTCCGCCATGCCCGAAGGCTACGTCCAGGAG
CGCACCATCTTCTTCAAGGACGACGGCAACTACAAGACCCGCGCCGAGGTGAAGTTCGAGGGCGACACCC
TGGTGAACCGCATCGAGCTGAAGGGCATCGACTTCAAGGAGGACGGCAACATCCTGGGGCACAAGCTGGA
GTACAACGCCATCCACGGCAACGTCTATATCACCGCCGACAAGCAGAAGAACGGCATCAAGGCCAACTTC
GGCCTCAACTGCAACATCGAGGACGGCAGCGTGCAGCTCGCCGACCACTACCAGCAGAACACCCCCATCG
GCGACGGCCCCGTGCTGCTGCCCGACAACCACTACCTGAGCACCCAGTCCAAGCTGAGCAAAGACCCCAA
CGAGAAGCGCGATCACATGGTCCTGCTGGAGTTCGTGACCGCCGCCGGGATCACTCTCGGCATGGACGAG
CTGTACAAGCGCATGCATAAGTTTTCTCAAGAACAGATCGGCGAAAACATTGTGTGCAGGGTCATTTGTA
CCACGGGTCAAATTCCCATCCGAGATTTGTCAGCTGATATTTCACAAGTGCTTAAGGAAAAACGATCCAT
AAAGAAAGTTTGGACATTTGGTAGAAACCCAGCCTGTGACTATCATTTAGGAAACATTTCAAGACTGTCA
AATAAGCATTTCCAAATACTACTAGGAGAAGACGGTAACCTTTTATTGAATGACATTTCCACTAATGGGA
CCTGGTTAAATGGGCAAAAAGTCGAGAAGAACAGCAATCAGTTACTGTCTCAAGGTGATGAAATAACCGT
TGGTGTAGGCGTGGAATCAGATATTTTATCTCTGGTCATTTTCATAAACGACAAATTTAAGCAGTGCCTC
GAGCAGAACAAAGTTGATCGCTCTGCAGGTAAGCCAGGCAGCGGCGAGGGCAGCACCAAGGGCCTGGTCG
ACCCTCGTCCGCGCTCGTGCACCTGGCCGGACCCCAGGCCGGAGTTTGGAGGTACCGGCGGCAGCGAGCT
CATGGGCGGCGTGCAGCTCGCCGACCACTACCAGCAGAACACCCCCATCGGCGACGGCCCCGTGCTGCTG
CCCGACAACCACTACCTGAGCTACCAGTCCAAGCTGAGCAAAGACCCCAACGAGAAGCGCGATCACATGG
TCCTGCTGGAGTTCGTGACCGCCGCCGGGATCACTCTCGGCATGGACGAGCTGTACAAGGGAGGTACCGG
TGGATCTATGGTGAGCAAGGGCGAGGAGCTGTTCACCGGGGTGGTGCCCATCCTGGTCGAGCTGGACGGC
GACGTAAACGGCCACAAGTTCAGCGTGTCCGGCGAGGGCGAGGGCGATGCCACCTACGGCAAGCTGACCC
TGAAGCTGATCTGCACCACCGGCAAGCTGCCCGTGCCCTGGCCCACCCTCGTGACCACCCTGGGCTACGG
CCTTCAGTGCTTCGCCCGCTACCCCGACCACATGAAGCAGCACGACTTCTTCAAGTCCGCCATGCCCGAA
GGCTACGTCCAGGAGCGCACCATCTTCTTCAAGGACGACGGCAACTACAAGACCCGCGCCGAGGTGAAGT
TCGAGGGCGACACCCTGGTGAACCGCATCGAGCTGAAGGGCATCGACTTCAAGGAGGACGGCAACATCCT
GGGGCACAAGCTGGAGTACAACTACAACAGCCACAACGTCTATATCACCGCCGACAAGCAGAAGAACGGC
ATCAAGGCCAACTTCAAGATCCGCCACAACATCGAGTAAGGCCTGTCAGGCCAAGCTTGGGGATCAATTC
TCTAGAGCTCGCTGATCAGCCTCGACTGTGCCTTCTAGTTGCCAGCCATCTGTTGTTTGCCCCTCCCCCG
TGCCTTCCTTGACCCTGGAAGGTGCCACTCCCACTGTCCTTTCCTAATAAAATGAGGAAATTGCATCGCA
TTGTCTGAGTAGGTGTCATTCTATTCTGGGGGGTGGGGTGGGGCAGGACAGCAAGGGGGAGGATTGGGAA
GACAATAGCAGGCATGCTGGGGATGCGGTGGGCTCTATGGCTTCTGAGGCGGAAAGAACCAGCTGGGCCT
ACTAGATAGCGGACCCCTTACCGAAACATCGCCGCATTCTGCAGAGGAGTCGAACTTAGTGTATGTAAAC
TTCTGACCCACTGGAATTGTGATACAGTGAATTATAAGTGAAATAATCTGTCTGTAAACAATTGTTGGAA
AAATGACTTGTGTCATGCACAAAGTAGATGTCCTAACTGACTTGCCAAAACTATTGTTTGTTAACAAGAA
ATTTGTGGAGTAGTTGAAAAACGAGTTTTAATGACTCCAACTTAAGTGTATGTAAACTTCCGACTTCAAC
TGTATAGGGATCC
Features (pLannotate 1.2.2; 14 found; start..end, strand, type, name):
      1..31      +  rep_origin     M13 ori (fragment): M13 bacteriophage origin of replication; arrow indicates direction of (+) strand synthesis
     32..82      -  misc_feature   bom (fragment): basis of mobility region from pBR322
    109..213     +  promoter       AmpR promoter: bla
    214..1074    +  CDS            AmpR: β-lactamase; bla; confers resistance to ampicillin, carbenicillin, and related antibiotics
   1245..1833    +  rep_origin     ori: high-copy-number ColE1/pMB1/pBR322/pUC origin of replication
   2396..2451    -  polyA_signal   β-globin poly(A) signal: rabbit β-globin polyadenylation signal (Gil and Proudfoot, 1987)
   2522..2602    -  CDS            HBB (fragment): HBB_PONPY - Experimental evidence at transcript level: Swiss-Prot protein existence level 2. Involved in oxygen transport from the lung to the various peripheral tissues. From Pongo pygmaeus (Bornean orangutan).
   2616..3215    -  CDS            PuroR: puromycin N-acetyltransferase; pac from Streptomyces alboniger; confers resistance to puromycin
   3848..5029    +  promoter       EF-1α promoter: strong constitutive promoter for human elongation factor EF-1α
   5103..5819    +  CDS            mCerulean3: mCerulean3 is a basic (constitutively fluorescent) cyan fluorescent protein published in 2011, derived from Aequorea victoria. It is reported to be a somewhat slowly-maturing monomer with very low acid sensitivity.
   5829..6251    +  CDS            RAD53 (fragment): RAD53_YEAST - Also known as MEC2, SAD1, SPK1. Experimental evidence at protein level: Swiss-Prot protein existence level 1. Controls S-phase checkpoint as well as G1 and G2 DNA damage checkpoints. Phosphorylates proteins on serine, threonine, and tyrosine. Prevents entry into anaphase and mitotic exit after DNA damage via regulation of the Polo kinase CDC5. Seems to be involved in the phosphorylation of RPH1. From Saccharomyces cerevisiae (strain ATCC 204508 / S288c) (Baker's yeast).
   6375..7106    +  CDS            cp173Venus: circularly permuted form of the Venus yellow fluorescent protein (Nagai et al., 2004) efficient FRET acceptor for CFP
   7166..7390    +  polyA_signal   bGH poly(A) signal: bovine growth hormone polyadenylation signal
   7394..7415    +  promoter       SV40 promoter (fragment): SV40 enhancer and early promoter
