>Addgene plasmid #125197 | pSBbi-Pur-Lyn-AktAR2 | addgene full sequence | sequence record 243582 | Addgene NGS Result
GCTCCGGTGCCCGTCAGTGGGCAGAGCGCACATCGCCCACAGTCCCCGAGAAGTTGGGGGGAGGGGTCGG
CAATTGAACCGGTGCCTAGAGAAGGTGGCGCGGGGTAAACTGGGAAAGTGATGTCGTGTACTGGCTCCGC
CTTTTTCCCGAGGGTGGGGGAGAACCGTATATAAGTGCAGTAGTCGCCGTGAACGTTCTTTTTCGCAACG
GGTTTGCCGCCAGAACACAGGTAAGTGCCGTGTGTGGTTCCCGCGGGCCTGGCCTCTTTACGGGTTATGG
CCCTTGCGTGCCTTGAATTACTTCCACGCCCCTGGCTGCAGTACGTGATTCTTGATCCCGAGCTTCGGGT
TGGAAGTGGGTGGGAGAGTTCGAGGCCTTGCGCTTAAGGAGCCCCTTCGCCTCGTGCTTGAGTTGAGGCC
TGGCTTGGGCGCTGGGGCCGCCGCGTGCGAATCTGGTGGCACCTTCGCGCCTGTCTCGCTGCTTTCGATA
AGTCTCTAGCCATTTAAAATTTTTGATGACCTGCTGCGACGCTTTTTTTCTGGCAAGATAGTCTTGTAAA
TGCGGGCCAAGATCTGCACACTGGTATTTCGGTTTTTGGGGCCGCGGGCGGCGACGGGGCCCGTGCGTCC
CAGCGCACATGTTCGGCGAGGCGGGGCCTGCGAGCGCGGCCACCGAGAATCGGACGGGGGTAGTCTCAAG
CTGGCCGGCCTGCTCTGGTGCCTGGCCTCGCGCCGCCGTGTATCGCCCCGCCCTGGGCGGCAAGGCTGGC
CCGGTCGGCACCAGTTGCGTGAGCGGAAAGATGGCCGCTTCCCGGCCCTGCTGCAGGGAGCTCAAAATGG
AGGACGCGGCGCTCGGGAGAGCGGGCGGGTGAGTCACCCACACAAAGGAAAAGGGCCTTTCCGTCCTCAG
CCGTCGCTTCATGTGACTCCACGGAGTACCGGGCGCCGTCCAGGCACCTCGATTAGTTCTCGAGCTTTTG
GAGTACGTCGTCTTTAGGTTGGGGGGAGGGGTTTTATGCGATGGAGTTTCCCCATACTGAGTGGGTGGAG
ACTGAAGTTAGGCCAGCTTGGCACTTGATGTAATTCTCCTTGGAATTTGCCCTTTTTGAGTTTGGATCTT
GGTTCATTCTCAAGCCTCAGACAGTGGTTCAAAGTTTTTTTCTTCCATTTAAGGTGTCGTGAAAACTACC
CCAAGCTGGCCTCTGAGGCCACCATGGGGTGCATTAAGTCTAAGCGGAAGGACAAAAAGGATCCCATGGT
GAGCAAGGGCGAGGAGCTGTTCACCGGGGTGGTGCCCATCCTGGTCGAGCTGGACGGCGACGTAAACGGC
CACAAGTTCAGCGTGTCCGGCGAGGGCGAGGGCGATGCCACCTACGGCAAGCTGACCCTGAAGTTCATCT
GCACCACCGGCAAGCTGCCCGTGCCCTGGCCCACCCTCGTGACCACCCTGAGCTGGGGCGTGCAGTGCTT
CGCCCGCTACCCCGACCACATGAAGCAGCACGACTTCTTCAAGTCCGCCATGCCCGAAGGCTACGTCCAG
GAGCGCACCATCTTCTTCAAGGACGACGGCAACTACAAGACCCGCGCCGAGGTGAAGTTCGAGGGCGACA
CCCTGGTGAACCGCATCGAGCTGAAGGGCATCGACTTCAAGGAGGACGGCAACATCCTGGGGCACAAGCT
GGAGTACAACGCCATCCACGGCAACGTCTATATCACCGCCGACAAGCAGAAGAACGGCATCAAGGCCAAC
TTCGGCCTCAACTGCAACATCGAGGACGGCAGCGTGCAGCTCGCCGACCACTACCAGCAGAACACCCCCA
TCGGCGACGGCCCCGTGCTGCTGCCCGACAACCACTACCTGAGCACCCAGTCCAAGCTGAGCAAAGACCC
CAACGAGAAGCGCGATCACATGGTCCTGCTGGAGTTCGTGACCGCCGCCGGGATCACTCTCGGCATGGAC
GAGCTGTACAAGCGCATGCATAAGTTTTCTCAAGAACAGATCGGCGAAAACATTGTGTGCAGGGTCATTT
GTACCACGGGTCAAATTCCCATCCGAGATTTGTCAGCTGATATTTCACAAGTGCTTAAGGAAAAACGATC
CATAAAGAAAGTTTGGACATTTGGTAGAAACCCAGCCTGTGACTATCATTTAGGAAACATTTCAAGACTG
TCAAATAAGCATTTCCAAATACTACTAGGAGAAGACGGTAACCTTTTATTGAATGACATTTCCACTAATG
GGACCTGGTTAAATGGGCAAAAAGTCGAGAAGAACAGCAATCAGTTACTGTCTCAAGGTGATGAAATAAC
CGTTGGTGTAGGCGTGGAATCAGATATTTTATCTCTGGTCATTTTCATAAACGACAAATTTAAGCAGTGC
CTCGAGCAGAACAAAGTTGATCGCTCTGCAGGTAAGCCAGGCAGCGGCGAGGGCAGCACCAAGGGCCTGG
TCGACCCTCGTCCGCGCTCGTGCACCTGGCCGGACCCCAGGCCGGAGTTTGGAGGTACCGGCGGCAGCGA
GCTCATGGGCGGCGTGCAGCTCGCCGACCACTACCAGCAGAACACCCCCATCGGCGACGGCCCCGTGCTG
CTGCCCGACAACCACTACCTGAGCTACCAGTCCAAGCTGAGCAAAGACCCCAACGAGAAGCGCGATCACA
TGGTCCTGCTGGAGTTCGTGACCGCCGCCGGGATCACTCTCGGCATGGACGAGCTGTACAAGGGAGGTAC
CGGTGGATCTATGGTGAGCAAGGGCGAGGAGCTGTTCACCGGGGTGGTGCCCATCCTGGTCGAGCTGGAC
GGCGACGTAAACGGCCACAAGTTCAGCGTGTCCGGCGAGGGCGAGGGCGATGCCACCTACGGCAAGCTGA
CCCTGAAGCTGATCTGCACCACCGGCAAGCTGCCCGTGCCCTGGCCCACCCTCGTGACCACCCTGGGCTA
CGGCCTTCAGTGCTTCGCCCGCTACCCCGACCACATGAAGCAGCACGACTTCTTCAAGTCCGCCATGCCC
GAAGGCTACGTCCAGGAGCGCACCATCTTCTTCAAGGACGACGGCAACTACAAGACCCGCGCCGAGGTGA
AGTTCGAGGGCGACACCCTGGTGAACCGCATCGAGCTGAAGGGCATCGACTTCAAGGAGGACGGCAACAT
CCTGGGGCACAAGCTGGAGTACAACTACAACAGCCACAACGTCTATATCACCGCCGACAAGCAGAAGAAC
GGCATCAAGGCCAACTTCAAGATCCGCCACAACATCGAGTAAGGCCTGTCAGGCCAAGCTTGGGGATCAA
TTCTCTAGAGCTCGCTGATCAGCCTCGACTGTGCCTTCTAGTTGCCAGCCATCTGTTGTTTGCCCCTCCC
CCGTGCCTTCCTTGACCCTGGAAGGTGCCACTCCCACTGTCCTTTCCTAATAAAATGAGGAAATTGCATC
GCATTGTCTGAGTAGGTGTCATTCTATTCTGGGGGGTGGGGTGGGGCAGGACAGCAAGGGGGAGGATTGG
GAAGACAATAGCAGGCATGCTGGGGATGCGGTGGGCTCTATGGCTTCTGAGGCGGAAAGAACCAGCTGGG
CCTACTAGATAGCGGACCCCTTACCGAAACATCGCCGCATTCTGCAGAGGAGTCGAACTTAGTGTATGTA
AACTTCTGACCCACTGGAATTGTGATACAGTGAATTATAAGTGAAATAATCTGTCTGTAAACAATTGTTG
GAAAAATGACTTGTGTCATGCACAAAGTAGATGTCCTAACTGACTTGCCAAAACTATTGTTTGTTAACAA
GAAATTTGTGGAGTAGTTGAAAAACGAGTTTTAATGACTCCAACTTAAGTGTATGTAAACTTCCGACTTC
AACTGTATAGGGATCCAATTTTAACAAAATATTAACGCTTACAATTTCCTGATGCGGTATTTTCTCCTTA
CGCATCTGTGCGGTATTTCACACCGCATCAGGTGGCACTTTTCGGGGAAATGTGCGCGGAACCCCTATTT
GTTTATTTTTCTAAATACATTCAAATATGTATCCGCTCATGAGACAATAACCCTGATAAATGCTTCAATA
ATATTGAAAAAGGAAGAGTATGAGTATTCAACATTTCCGTGTCGCCCTTATTCCCTTTTTTGCGGCATTT
TGCCTTCCTGTTTTTGCTCACCCAGAAACGCTGGTGAAAGTAAAAGATGCTGAAGATCAGTTGGGTGCAC
GAGTGGGTTACATCGAACTGGATCTCAACAGCGGTAAGATCCTTGAGAGTTTTCGCCCCGAAGAACGTTT
TCCAATGATGAGCACTTTTAAAGTTCTGCTATGTGGCGCGGTATTATCCCGTATTGACGCCGGGCAAGAG
CAACTCGGTCGCCGCATACACTATTCTCAGAATGACTTGGTTGAGTACTCACCAGTCACAGAAAAGCATC
TTACGGATGGCATGACAGTAAGAGAATTATGCAGTGCTGCCATAACCATGAGTGATAACACTGCGGCCAA
CTTACTTCTGACAACGATCGGAGGACCGAAGGAGCTAACCGCTTTTTTGCACAACATGGGGGATCATGTA
ACTCGCCTTGATCGTTGGGAACCGGAGCTGAATGAAGCCATACCAAACGACGAGCGTGACACCACGATGC
CTGTAGCAATGGCAACAACGTTGCGCAAACTATTAACTGGCGAACTACTTACTCTAGCTTCCCGGCAACA
ATTAATAGACTGGATGGAGGCGGATAAAGTTGCAGGACCACTTCTGCGCTCGGCCCTTCCGGCTGGCTGG
TTTATTGCTGATAAATCTGGAGCCGGTGAGCGTGGGTCTCGCGGTATCATTGCAGCACTGGGGCCAGATG
GTAAGCCCTCCCGTATCGTAGTTATCTACACGACGGGGAGTCAGGCAACTATGGATGAACGAAATAGACA
GATCGCTGAGATAGGTGCCTCACTGATTAAGCATTGGTAACTGTCAGACCAAGTTTACTCATATATACTT
TAGATTGATTTAAAACTTCATTTTTAATTTAAAAGGATCTAGGTGAAGATCCTTTTTGATAATCTCATGA
CCAAAATCCCTTAACGTGAGTTTTCGTTCCACTGAGCGTCAGACCCCGTAGAAAAGATCAAAGGATCTTC
TTGAGATCCTTTTTTTCTGCGCGTAATCTGCTGCTTGCAAACAAAAAAACCACCGCTACCAGCGGTGGTT
TGTTTGCCGGATCAAGAGCTACCAACTCTTTTTCCGAAGGTAACTGGCTTCAGCAGAGCGCAGATACCAA
ATACTGTTCTTCTAGTGTAGCCGTAGTTAGGCCACCACTTCAAGAACTCTGTAGCACCGCCTACATACCT
CGCTCTGCTAATCCTGTTACCAGTGGCTGCTGCCAGTGGCGATAAGTCGTGTCTTACCGGGTTGGACTCA
AGACGATAGTTACCGGATAAGGCGCAGCGGTCGGGCTGAACGGGGGGTTCGTGCACACAGCCCAGCTTGG
AGCGAACGACCTACACCGAACTGAGATACCTACAGCGTGAGCTATGAGAAAGCGCCACGCTTCCCGAAGG
GAGAAAGGCGGACAGGTATCCGGTAAGCGGCAGGGTCGGAACAGGAGAGCGCACGAGGGAGCTTCCAGGG
GGAAACGCCTGGTATCTTTATAGTCCTGTCGGGTTTCGCCACCTCTGACTTGAGCGTCGATTTTTGTGAT
GCTCGTCAGGGGGGCGGAGCCTATGGAAAAACGCCAGCAACGCGGCCTTTTTACGGTTCCTGGCCTTTTG
CTGGCCTTTTGCTCACATGTTCTTTCCTGCGTTATCCCCTGATTCTGTGGATAACCGTATTACCGCCTTT
GAGTGAGCTGATACCGCTCGCCGCAGCCGAACGACCGAGCGCAGCGAGTCAGTGAGCGAGGAAGCGGATC
CCTATACAGTTGAAGTCGGAAGTTTACATACACCTTAGCCAAATACATTTAAACTCACTTTTTCACAATT
CCTGACATTTAATCCTAGTAAAAATTCCCTGTCTTAGGTCAGTTAGGATCACCACTTTATTTTAAGAATG
TGAAATATCAGAATAATAGTAGAGAGAATGATTCATTTCAGCTTTTATTTCTTTCATCACATTCCCAGTG
GGTCAGAAGTTTACATACACTCGACTCCTCTGCAGAATGCGGCGATGTTTCGGTAAGGGGTCCCGAGTAG
CTAGTTCATGGCAGCCAGCATATGGCATATGTTGCCAAACTCTAAACCAAATACTCATTCTGATGTTTTA
AATGATTTGCCCTCCCATATGTCCTTCCGAGTGAGAGACACAAAAAATTCCAACACACTATTGCAATGAA
AATAAATTTCCTTTATTAGCCAGAAGTCAGATGCTCAAGGGGCTTCATGATGTCCCCATAATTTTTGGCA
GAGGGAAAAAGATCTCAGTGGTATTTGTGAGCCAGGGCATTGGCCACACCAGCCACCACCTTCTGATAGG
CAGCCTGCACCTGAGGAGTGAATTCACGACAGGCCTTCGAATCAGGCACCGGGCTTGCGGGTCATGCACC
AGGTGCGCGGTCCTTCGGGCACCTCGACGTCGGCGGTGACGGTGAAGCCGAGCCGCTCGTAGAAGGGGAG
GTTGCGGGGCGCGGAGGTCTCCAGGAAGGCGGGCACCCCGGCGCGCTCGGCCGCCTCCACTCCGGGGAGC
ACGACGGCGCTGCCCAGACCCTTGCCCTGGTGGTCGGGCGAGACGCCGACGGTGGCCAGGAACCACGCGG
GCTCCTTGGGCCGGTGCGGCGCCAGGAGGCCTTCCATCTGTTGCTGCGCGGCCAGCCGGGAACCGCTCAA
CTCGGCCATGCGCGGGCCGATCTCGGCGAACACCGCCCCCGCTTCGACGCTCTCCGGCGTGGTCCAGACC
GCCACCGCGGCGCCGTCGTCCGCGACCCACACCTTGCCGATGTCGAGCCCGACGCGCGTGAGGAAGAGTT
CTTGCAGCTCGGTGACCCGCTCGATGTGGCGGTCCGGATCGACGGTGTGGCGCGTGGCGGGGTAGTCGGC
GAACGCGGCGGCGAGGGTGCGTACGGCCCTGGGGACGTCGTCGCGGGTGGCGAGGCGCACCGTGGGCTTG
TACTCGGTCATGGTGGCCTCAGGTGCAGAGGTTTCTACAGGGAAAGAGAGAAAGGCTACAGTTAGTTTGC
TGTGATGATGCTAAGTGCCGAGGTCAGATGTCTATGGATTGTACACGGAATCCCAACGCAGGAACCAAAA
AACACTCACCCAAAAAAATGGCGCTAAGGCCGAGAGAAAGGCGAAGTTCCGTCTACGGCTATATACCTTG
AAACAGGGGCGGCAGAAGTGACGCAACGCGGTTGCGCGGACGGCTTCCTGTGTTTTCATTGGTCGAAGCG
TTCTGCGCGTGCGCAGAGATTCCCCAGGGAAGGCGGGCCCTCTTCCGAATGTCCAATCCGGACATTCTTC
CGGTTGGACCTCCGCGGTCAGCGCTGTGCCCGGCGAGAGATCACGTGGGGCGCGGAGGCGGTGCTGCTGG
GGCACGGCCGTCCAGCCTCGGCGGCCATATTTTTGAGGGGCTGTTCATCTCGTTCACACGCTCTGTCCGC
CATGTTTGTGAGTGGAAGCGCCATTACCCCTTCAAGCGACTGAAGGCTGCAGGGCCTCTGGTGGCCCGCA
TGGGGAGACCAGACCCGCCAGGCCCGCCTTTCCGCACTCAGTCCGGGCTTACTTTATTTTGTGAGACAGG
GTCTCGCCTAGAG
Features (pLannotate 1.2.2; 14 found; start..end, strand, type, name):
      1..1182    +  promoter       EF-1α promoter: strong constitutive promoter for human elongation factor EF-1α
   1256..1972    +  CDS            mCerulean3: mCerulean3 is a basic (constitutively fluorescent) cyan fluorescent protein published in 2011, derived from Aequorea victoria. It is reported to be a somewhat slowly-maturing monomer with very low acid sensitivity.
   1982..2404    +  CDS            RAD53 (fragment): RAD53_YEAST - Also known as MEC2, SAD1, SPK1. Experimental evidence at protein level: Swiss-Prot protein existence level 1. Controls S-phase checkpoint as well as G1 and G2 DNA damage checkpoints. Phosphorylates proteins on serine, threonine, and tyrosine. Prevents entry into anaphase and mitotic exit after DNA damage via regulation of the Polo kinase CDC5. Seems to be involved in the phosphorylation of RPH1. From Saccharomyces cerevisiae (strain ATCC 204508 / S288c) (Baker's yeast).
   2528..3259    +  CDS            cp173Venus: circularly permuted form of the Venus yellow fluorescent protein (Nagai et al., 2004) efficient FRET acceptor for CFP
   3319..3543    +  polyA_signal   bGH poly(A) signal: bovine growth hormone polyadenylation signal
   3547..3568    +  promoter       SV40 promoter (fragment): SV40 enhancer and early promoter
   3867..3897    +  rep_origin     M13 ori (fragment): M13 bacteriophage origin of replication; arrow indicates direction of (+) strand synthesis
   3898..3948    -  misc_feature   bom (fragment): basis of mobility region from pBR322
   3975..4079    +  promoter       AmpR promoter: bla
   4080..4940    +  CDS            AmpR: β-lactamase; bla; confers resistance to ampicillin, carbenicillin, and related antibiotics
   5111..5699    +  rep_origin     ori: high-copy-number ColE1/pMB1/pBR322/pUC origin of replication
   6262..6317    -  polyA_signal   β-globin poly(A) signal: rabbit β-globin polyadenylation signal (Gil and Proudfoot, 1987)
   6388..6468    -  CDS            HBB (fragment): HBB_PONPY - Experimental evidence at transcript level: Swiss-Prot protein existence level 2. Involved in oxygen transport from the lung to the various peripheral tissues. From Pongo pygmaeus (Bornean orangutan).
   6482..7081    -  CDS            PuroR: puromycin N-acetyltransferase; pac from Streptomyces alboniger; confers resistance to puromycin
