[The description below was written by a language model from this plasmid's Addgene catalogue record and pLannotate feature annotations shown in this document.]
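Description:
pSBbi-Pur-Lyn-AktAR2 is a 7.7 kb Sleeping Beauty transposon plasmid for stable mammalian expression of a membrane-targeted FRET reporter of AKT kinase activity. It is built on the pSBbi-Pur backbone, which is propagated in E. coli through a high-copy ColE1/pUC-type origin and an ampicillin resistance (β-lactamase) gene. The catalogue lists a bidirectional EF1a/RPBSA promoter arrangement. The EF-1α promoter drives the insert and terminates at a bGH poly(A) signal. On the opposite strand, a puromycin N-acetyltransferase gene ends in a rabbit β-globin poly(A) signal, presumably under the RPBSA promoter, although that element is not annotated. The transposon inverted repeats that define a Sleeping Beauty vector were also not picked up by the automated annotation. The sequencing-derived and depositor sequence records have the same length and the same features, differing only in their start coordinate.

The 2,055 bp synthetic insert was cloned between two retained SfiI sites and subcloned from an earlier AktAR2 plasmid. It encodes a short N-terminal lipid raft-targeting peptide derived from the human kinase LYN, followed by mCerulean3 as FRET donor. Next comes a fragment matching yeast RAD53, which is consistent with a phospho-binding FHA domain of the kind used in such sensors. An unannotated stretch follows that likely holds the AKT substrate sequence, and a circularly permuted Venus serves as acceptor. In reporters of this design, phosphorylation by AKT causes a conformational change that alters cyan-to-yellow energy transfer. Supplying Sleeping Beauty transposase integrates the cassette into the genome, and puromycin selection yields stable lines for live-cell imaging of AKT activity at lipid rafts. The associated publication concerns B-cell receptor signalling in diffuse large B-cell lymphoma.
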