Addgene plasmid #125197: pSBbi-Pur-Lyn-AktAR2
Purpose: SB-transposon plasmid for stable expression of lipid raft-targeted Lyn-AktAR2 variant of FRET-based AKT activity reporter
Depositing lab: Eric Davis. Depositing organization: University of Texas MD Anderson Cancer Center. Publication: Tonic B-cell receptor signaling in diffuse large B-cell lymphoma. Havranek O, Xu J, Kohrer S, Wang Z, Becker L, Comer JM, Henderson J, Ma W, Man Chun Ma J, Westin JR, Ghosh D, Shinners N, Sun L, Yi AF, Karri AR, Burger JA, Zal T, Davis RE. Blood. 2017 Aug 24;130(8):995-1006. doi: 10.1182/blood-2016-10-747303. Epub 2017 Jun 23. PubMed 28646116.
Backbone
  Vector backbone: pSBbi-Pur
  Backbone manufacturer: Addgene plasmid # 60523
  Backbone size w/o insert (bp): 5661
  Vector type: Mammalian Expression ; Transposon
  Selectable markers: Puromycin
Growth in bacteria
  Bacterial resistance: Ampicillin, 100 μg/mL
  Growth temperature: 37°C
  Growth strain: DH5alpha
  Copy number: High Copy
Gene/Insert
  Gene/Insert name: Lyn-AktAR2
  Species: Synthetic
  Insert size (bp): 2055
  Promoter: EF1a/RPBSA
  Tag / fusion protein: Lyn tag (GCIKSKRKD), mCerulean3 (N terminal on insert); cpVenus[E172] (C terminal on insert)
  Cloning method: Restriction Enzyme; 5′ cloning site SfiI (not destroyed); 3′ cloning site SfiI (not destroyed)
  Sequencing primers: 5′ GCCTCAGACAGTGGTTCAAAG; 3′ AGGCACAGTCGAGGCTGAT
Terms and licenses: Academic/Nonprofit Terms; Industry Terms: Not Available to Industry
Depositor comments: Insert subcloned from Addgene plasmid #64932. Targeted to membrane by lipid raft-targeting peptide (GCIKSKRKD) derived from human kinase LYN.
How to cite: pSBbi-Pur-Lyn-AktAR2 was a gift from Eric Davis (Addgene plasmid # 125197 ; http://n2t.net/addgene:125197 ; RRID:Addgene_125197)
