>Addgene plasmid #125197 | pSBbi-Pur-Lyn-AktAR2 | depositor partial sequence | sequence record 239435 | Sequence of the insert
GCCACCATGGGGTGCATTAAGTCTAAGCGGAAGGACAAAAAGGATCCCATGGTGAGCAAGGGCGAGGAGC
TGTTCACCGGGGTGGTGCCCATCCTGGTCGAGCTGGACGGCGACGTAAACGGCCACAAGTTCAGCGTGTC
CGGCGAGGGCGAGGGCGATGCCACCTACGGCAAGCTGACCCTGAAGTTCATCTGCACCACCGGCAAGCTG
CCCGTGCCCTGGCCCACCCTCGTGACCACCCTGAGCTGGGGCGTGCAGTGCTTCGCCCGCTACCCCGACC
ACATGAAGCAGCACGACTTCTTCAAGTCCGCCATGCCCGAAGGCTACGTCCAGGAGCGCACCATCTTCTT
CAAGGACGACGGCAACTACAAGACCCGCGCCGAGGTGAAGTTCGAGGGCGACACCCTGGTGAACCGCATC
GAGCTGAAGGGCATCGACTTCAAGGAGGACGGCAACATCCTGGGGCACAAGCTGGAGTACAACGCCATCC
ACGGCAACGTCTATATCACCGCCGACAAGCAGAAGAACGGCATCAAGGCCAACTTCGGCCTCAACTGCAA
CATCGAGGACGGCAGCGTGCAGCTCGCCGACCACTACCAGCAGAACACCCCCATCGGCGACGGCCCCGTG
CTGCTGCCCGACAACCACTACCTGAGCACCCAGTCCAAGCTGAGCAAAGACCCCAACGAGAAGCGCGATC
ACATGGTCCTGCTGGAGTTCGTGACCGCCGCCGGGATCACTCTCGGCATGGACGAGCTGTACAAGCGCAT
GCATAAGTTTTCTCAAGAACAGATCGGCGAAAACATTGTGTGCAGGGTCATTTGTACCACGGGTCAAATT
CCCATCCGAGATTTGTCAGCTGATATTTCACAAGTGCTTAAGGAAAAACGATCCATAAAGAAAGTTTGGA
CATTTGGTAGAAACCCAGCCTGTGACTATCATTTAGGAAACATTTCAAGACTGTCAAATAAGCATTTCCA
AATACTACTAGGAGAAGACGGTAACCTTTTATTGAATGACATTTCCACTAATGGGACCTGGTTAAATGGG
CAAAAAGTCGAGAAGAACAGCAATCAGTTACTGTCTCAAGGTGATGAAATAACCGTTGGTGTAGGCGTGG
AATCAGATATTTTATCTCTGGTCATTTTCATAAACGACAAATTTAAGCAGTGCCTCGAGCAGAACAAAGT
TGATCGCTCTGCAGGTAAGCCAGGCAGCGGCGAGGGCAGCACCAAGGGCCTGGTCGACCCTCGTCCGCGC
TCGTGCACCTGGCCGGACCCCAGGCCGGAGTTTGGAGGTACCGGCGGCAGCGAGCTCATGGGCGGCGTGC
AGCTCGCCGACCACTACCAGCAGAACACCCCCATCGGCGACGGCCCCGTGCTGCTGCCCGACAACCACTA
CCTGAGCTACCAGTCCAAGCTGAGCAAAGACCCCAACGAGAAGCGCGATCACATGGTCCTGCTGGAGTTC
GTGACCGCCGCCGGGATCACTCTCGGCATGGACGAGCTGTACAAGGGAGGTACCGGTGGATCTATGGTGA
GCAAGGGCGAGGAGCTGTTCACCGGGGTGGTGCCCATCCTGGTCGAGCTGGACGGCGACGTAAACGGCCA
CAAGTTCAGCGTGTCCGGCGAGGGCGAGGGCGATGCCACCTACGGCAAGCTGACCCTGAAGCTGATCTGC
ACCACCGGCAAGCTGCCCGTGCCCTGGCCCACCCTCGTGACCACCCTGGGCTACGGCCTTCAGTGCTTCG
CCCGCTACCCCGACCACATGAAGCAGCACGACTTCTTCAAGTCCGCCATGCCCGAAGGCTACGTCCAGGA
GCGCACCATCTTCTTCAAGGACGACGGCAACTACAAGACCCGCGCCGAGGTGAAGTTCGAGGGCGACACC
CTGGTGAACCGCATCGAGCTGAAGGGCATCGACTTCAAGGAGGACGGCAACATCCTGGGGCACAAGCTGG
AGTACAACTACAACAGCCACAACGTCTATATCACCGCCGACAAGCAGAAGAACGGCATCAAGGCCAACTT
CAAGATCCGCCACAACATCGAGTAA
